Addgene plasmid #89328: pTRE/SP M87 WT
Purpose: Inducible expression of WT M87 spastin in mammalian cells
Depositing lab: Peter Baas. Depositing organization: Drexel University. Publication: Pathogenic mutation of spastin has gain-of-function effects on microtubule dynamics. Solowska JM, D'Rozario M, Jean DC, Davidson MW, Marenda DR, Baas PW. J Neurosci. 2014 Jan 29;34(5):1856-67. doi: 10.1523/JNEUROSCI.3309-13.2014. PubMed 24478365.
Backbone
  Vector backbone: pTRE-Tight
  Backbone manufacturer: Clontech
  Backbone size w/o insert (bp): 2600
  Vector type: Mammalian Expression
Growth in bacteria
  Bacterial resistance: Ampicillin, 100 μg/mL
  Growth temperature: 37°C
  Growth strain: DH5alpha
  Copy number: Unknown
Gene/Insert
  Gene/Insert name: spastin (alt names: SPAST; NM 014946)
  Species: H. sapiens (human)
  Insert size (bp): 1668
  Mutation: 1-460 bp deleted
  Entrez Gene: SPAST (a.k.a. ADPSP, FSP2, SPG4)
  Promoter: Tet-responsive P tight
  Cloning method: Restriction Enzyme; 5′ cloning site SmaI (destroyed during cloning); 3′ cloning site BamH I (destroyed during cloning)
  Sequencing primers: 5′ LNCX
Terms and licenses: Academic/Nonprofit Terms; Industry Terms: Not Available to Industry
Depositor comments: The endogenous M87 Kozak sequence was replaced with an optimal Kozak sequence. To detect spastin use an anti-spastin antibody.
How to cite: pTRE/SP M87 WT was a gift from Peter Baas (Addgene plasmid # 89328 ; http://n2t.net/addgene:89328 ; RRID:Addgene_89328)
