[The description below was written by a language model from this plasmid's Addgene catalogue record and pLannotate feature annotations shown in this document.]
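Description:
pTRE/SP M87 WT is a mammalian expression plasmid built on the Clontech pTRE-Tight backbone for tetracycline/doxycycline-regulated expression of the wild-type M87 isoform of human spastin (SPAST), the microtubule-severing AAA ATPase whose gene is also known as SPG4. The sequenced plasmid is about 4.3 kb. It is propagated in E. coli through a high-copy ColE1/pUC-type origin and selected with ampicillin via the β-lactamase gene and its native promoter. The feature table shows no mammalian selection marker.

The expression cassette begins with the PTight promoter, made of seven tet operator repeats fused to a minimal CMV promoter. This promoter has very low activity on its own and is switched on only when a tetracycline-controlled transactivator (tTA or rtTA) binds. The plasmid does not encode a transactivator, so one must be supplied from a second construct or a Tet-On/Tet-Off cell line. Downstream lies the spastin insert, from which the first 460 bp of the reference cDNA were deleted so that translation starts at the second initiation codon, methionine 87, yielding the shorter M87 isoform rather than full-length M1 spastin. The depositor notes that the endogenous M87 Kozak context was replaced with an optimal Kozak sequence. The insert was cloned between SmaI and BamHI sites, both destroyed in the process. An SV40 polyadenylation signal, preceded by a short remnant of SV40 large T antigen sequence, terminates the transcript.

No epitope tag or fluorescent reporter is annotated, and the record indicates that the protein should be detected with an anti-spastin antibody. The construct provides inducible expression of the wild-type isoform, and the associated study concerns the effects of pathogenic spastin mutation on microtubule dynamics.
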