Features (pLannotate 1.2.2; 8 found; start..end, strand, type, name):
      1..315     +  promoter       tight TRE promoter: Tet-responsive promoter PTight, consisting of seven tet operator sequences followed by the minimal CMV promoter
    320..339     +  misc_feature   MCS (fragment): pUC18/19 multiple cloning site
    338..1945    +  CDS            SPAST (fragment): SPAST_HUMAN - Also known as ADPSP, FSP2, KIAA1083 From Homo sapiens (Human).
   2069..2152    +  CDS            large T antigen (fragment): large T antigen from SV40 (simian virus 40)
   2175..2256    +  polyA_signal   SV40 poly(A) signal: SV40 polyadenylation signal
   2438..3026    -  rep_origin     ori: high-copy-number ColE1/pMB1/pBR322/pUC origin of replication
   3197..4057    -  CDS            AmpR: β-lactamase; bla; confers resistance to ampicillin, carbenicillin, and related antibiotics
   4058..4162    -  promoter       AmpR promoter: bla
>Addgene plasmid #89328 | pTRE/SP M87 WT | addgene full sequence | sequence record 176091 | Addgene NGS Result
GAGTTTACTCCCTATCAGTGATAGAGAACGTATGTCGAGTTTACTCCCTATCAGTGATAGAGAACGATGT
CGAGTTTACTCCCTATCAGTGATAGAGAACGTATGTCGAGTTTACTCCCTATCAGTGATAGAGAACGTAT
GTCGAGTTTACTCCCTATCAGTGATAGAGAACGTATGTCGAGTTTATCCCTATCAGTGATAGAGAACGTA
TGTCGAGTTTACTCCCTATCAGTGATAGAGAACGTATGTCGAGGTAGGCGTGTACGGTGGGAGGCCTATA
TAAGCAGAGCTCGTTTAGTGAACCGTCAGATCGCCTGGAGAATTCGAGCTCGGTACCCGCTTCTCCCGCG
CCACCATGGCAGCCAAGAGGAGCTCCGGGGCCGCGCCAGCACCTGCCTCGGCCTCGGCCCCGGCGCCGGT
GCCGGGCGGCGAGGCCGAGCGCGTCCGAGTCTTCCACAAACAGGCCTTCGAGTACATCTCCATTGCCCTG
CGCATCGATGAGGATGAGAAAGCAGGACAGAAGGAGCAAGCTGTGGAATGGTATAAGAAAGGTATTGAAG
AACTGGAAAAAGGAATAGCTGTTATAGTTACAGGACAAGGTGAACAGTGTGAAAGAGCTAGACGCCTTCA
AGCTAAAATGATGACTAATTTGGTTATGGCCAAGGACCGCTTACAACTTCTAGAGAAGATGCAACCAGTT
TTGCCATTTTCCAAGTCACAAACGGACGTCTATAATGACAGTACTAACTTGGCATGCCGCAATGGACATC
TCCAGTCAGAAAGTGGAGCTGTTCCAAAAAGAAAAGACCCCTTAACACACACTAGTAATTCACTGCCTCG
TTCAAAAACAGTTATGAAAACTGGATCTGCAGGCCTTTCAGGCCACCATAGAGCACCTAGTTACAGTGGT
TTATCCATGGTTTCTGGAGTGAAACAGGGATCTGGTCCTGCTCCTACCACTCATAAGGGTACTCCGAAAA
CAAATAGGACAAATAAACCTTCTACCCCTACAACTGCTACTCGTAAGAAAAAAGACTTGAAGAATTTTAG
GAATGTGGACAGCAACCTTGCTAACCTTATAATGAATGAAATTGTGGACAATGGAACAGCTGTTAAATTT
GATGATATAGCTGGTCAAGACTTGGCAAAACAAGCATTGCAAGAAATTGTTATTCTTCCTTCTCTGAGGC
CTGAGTTGTTCACAGGGCTTAGAGCTCCTGCCAGAGGGCTGTTACTCTTTGGTCCACCTGGGAATGGGAA
GACAATGCTGGCTAAAGCAGTAGCTGCAGAATCGAATGCAACCTTCTTTAATATAAGTGCTGCAAGTTTA
ACTTCAAAATACGTGGGAGAAGGAGAGAAATTGGTGAGGGCTCTTTTTGCTGTGGCTCGAGAACTTCAAC
CTTCTATAATTTTTATAGATGAAGTTGATAGCCTTTTGTGTGAAAGAAGAGAAGGGGAGCACGATGCTAG
TAGACGCCTAAAAACTGAATTTCTAATAGAATTTGATGGTGTACAGTCTGCTGGAGATGACAGAGTACTT
GTAATGGGTGCAACTAATAGGCCACAAGAGCTTGATGAGGCTGTTCTCAGGCGTTTCATCAAACGGGTAT
ATGTGTCTTTACCAAATGAGGAGACAAGACTACTTTTGCTTAAAAATCTGTTATGTAAACAAGGAAGTCC
ATTGACCCAAAAAGAACTAGCACAACTTGCTAGAATGACTGATGGATACTCAGGAAGTGACCTAACAGCT
TTGGCAAAAGATGCAGCACTGGGTCCTATCCGAGAACTAAAACCAGAACAGGTGAAGAATATGTCTGCCA
GTGAGATGAGAAATATTCGATTATCTGACTTCACTGAATCCTTGAAAAAAATAAAACGCAGCGTCAGCCC
TCAAACTTTAGAAGCGTACATACGTTGGAACAAGGACTTTGGAGATACCACTGTTTAAGGAAATACCTTT
GTAAACCTGCAGAACATTTTACTTAAAAGAGGAAACACAAGATCCTCTAGTCAGCTGACGCGTGCTAGCG
CGGCCGCATCGATAAGCTTGTCGACGATATCTCTAGAGGATCATAATCAGCCATACCACATTTGTAGAGG
TTTTACTTGCTTTAAAAAACCTCCCACACCTCCCCCTGAACCTGAAACATAAAATGAATGCAATTGTTGT
TGTTAACTTGTTTATTGCAGCTTATAATGGTTACAAATAAAGCAATAGCATCACAAATTTCACAAATAAA
GCATTTTTTTCACTGCCTCGAGCTTCCTCGCTCACTGACTCGCTGCGCTCGGTCGTTCGGCTGCGGCGAG
CGGTATCAGCTCACTCAAAGGCGGTAATACGGTTATCCACAGAATCAGGGGATAACGCAGGAAAGAACAT
GTGAGCAAAAGGCCAGCAAAAGGCCAGGAACCGTAAAAAGGCCGCGTTGCTGGCGTTTTTCCATAGGCTC
CGCCCCCCTGACGAGCATCACAAAAATCGACGCTCAAGTCAGAGGTGGCGAAACCCGACAGGACTATAAA
GATACCAGGCGTTTCCCCCTGGAAGCTCCCTCGTGCGCTCTCCTGTTCCGACCCTGCCGCTTACCGGATA
CCTGTCCGCCTTTCTCCCTTCGGGAAGCGTGGCGCTTTCTCATAGCTCACGCTGTAGGTATCTCAGTTCG
GTGTAGGTCGTTCGCTCCAAGCTGGGCTGTGTGCACGAACCCCCCGTTCAGCCCGACCGCTGCGCCTTAT
CCGGTAACTATCGTCTTGAGTCCAACCCGGTAAGACACGACTTATCGCCACTGGCAGCAGCCACTGGTAA
CAGGATTAGCAGAGCGAGGTATGTAGGCGGTGCTACAGAGTTCTTGAAGTGGTGGCCTAACTACGGCTAC
ACTAGAAGAACAGTATTTGGTATCTGCGCTCTGCTGAAGCCAGTTACCTTCGGAAAAAGAGTTGGTAGCT
CTTGATCCGGCAAACAAACCACCGCTGGTAGCGGTGGTTTTTTTGTTTGCAAGCAGCAGATTACGCGCAG
AAAAAAAGGATCTCAAGAAGATCCTTTGATCTTTTCTACGGGGTCTGACGCTCAGTGGAACGAAAACTCA
CGTTAAGGGATTTTGGTCATGAGATTATCAAAAAGGATCTTCACCTAGATCCTTTTAAATTAAAAATGAA
GTTTTAAATCAATCTAAAGTATATATGAGTAAACTTGGTCTGACAGTTACCAATGCTTAATCAGTGAGGC
ACCTATCTCAGCGATCTGTCTATTTCGTTCATCCATAGTTGCCTGACTCCCCGTCGTGTAGATAACTACG
ATACGGGAGGGCTTACCATCTGGCCCCAGTGCTGCAATGATACCGCGAGACCCACGCTCACCGGCTCCAG
ATTTATCAGCAATAAACCAGCCAGCCGGAAGGGCCGAGCGCAGAAGTGGTCCTGCAACTTTATCCGCCTC
CATCCAGTCTATTAATTGTTGCCGGGAAGCTAGAGTAAGTAGTTCGCCAGTTAATAGTTTGCGCAACGTT
GTTGCCATTGCTACAGGCATCGTGGTGTCACGCTCGTCGTTTGGTATGGCTTCATTCAGCTCCGGTTCCC
AACGATCAAGGCGAGTTACATGATCCCCCATGTTGTGCAAAAAAGCGGTTAGCTCCTTCGGTCCTCCGAT
CGTTGTCAGAAGTAAGTTGGCCGCAGTGTTATCACTCATGGTTATGGCAGCACTGCATAATTCTCTTACT
GTCATGCCATCCGTAAGATGCTTTTCTGTGACTGGTGAGTACTCAACCAAGTCATTCTGAGAATAGTGTA
TGCGGCGACCGAGTTGCTCTTGCCCGGCGTCAACACGGGATAATACCGCGCCACATAGCAGAACTTTAAA
AGTGCTCATCATTGGAAAACGTTCTTCGGGGCGAAAACTCTCAAGGATCTTACCGCTGTTGAGATCCAGT
TCGATGTAACCCACTCGTGCACCCAACTGATCTTCAGCATCTTTTACTTTCACCAGCGTTTCTGGGTGAG
CAAAAACAGGAAGGCAAAATGCCGCAAAAAAGGGAATAAGGGCGACACGGAAATGTTGAATACTCATACT
CTTCCTTTTTCAATATTATTGAAGCATTTATCAGGGTTATTGTCTCATGAGCGGATACATATTTGAATGT
ATTTAGAAAAATAAACAAATAGGGGTTCCGCGCACATTTCCCCGAAAAGTGCCACCTGACGTCTAAGAAA
CCATTATTATCATGACATTAACCTATAAAAATAGGCGTATCACGAGGCCCTTTCGTCTTCACTC
